>Addgene plasmid #64640 | HRas (G12V, E37G)-pcw107-V5 | addgene full sequence | sequence record 272814 | Addgene NGS Result
CTCGAGGCCTGCAGGTTGCGCCTTTTCCAAGGCAGCCCTGGGTTTGCGCAGGGACGCGGCTGCTCTGGGC
GTGGTTCCGGGAAACGCAGCGGCGCCGACCCTGGGTCTCGCACATTCTTCACGTCCGTTCGCAGCGTCAC
CCGGATCTTCGCCGCTACCCTTGTGGGCCCCCCGGCGACGCTTCCTGCTCCGCCCCTAAGTCGGGAAGGT
TCCTTGCGGTTCGCGGCGTGCCGGACGTGACAAACGGAAGCCGCACGTCTCACTAGTACCCTCGCAGACG
GACAGCGCCAGGGAGCAATGGCAGCGCGCCGACCGCGATGGGCTGTGGCCAATAGCGGCTGCTCAGCAGG
GCGCGCCGAGAGCAGCGGCCGGGAAGGGGCGGTGCGGGAGGCGGGGTGTGGGGCGGTAGTGTGGGCCCTG
TTCCTGCCCGCGCGGTGTTCCGCATTCTGCAAGCCTCCGGAGCGCACGTCGGCAGTCGGCTCCCTCGTTG
ACCGAATCACCGACCTCTCTCCCCAGGGGCTAGCATCGATGGATCAACAAGTTTGTACAAAAAAGTTGGC
TTCCGCGGCGGCGGCACCATGACGGAATATAAGCTGGTGGTGGTGGGCGCCGTCGGTGTGGGCAAGAGTG
CGCTGACCATCCAGCTGATCCAGAACCATTTTGTGGACGAATACGACCCCACTATAGGGGATTCCTACCG
GAAGCAGGTGGTCATTGATGGGGAGACGTGCCTGTTGGACATCCTGGATACCGCCGGCCAGGAGGAGTAC
AGCGCCATGCGGGACCAGTACATGCGCACCGGGGAGGGCTTCCTGTGTGTGTTTGCCATCAACAACACCA
AGTCTTTTGAGGACATCCACCAGTACAGGGAGCAGATCAAACGGGTGAAGGACTCGGATGACGTGCCCAT
GGTGCTGGTGGGGAACAAGTGTGACCTGGCTGCACGCACTGTGGAATCTCGGCAGGCTCAGGACCTCGCC
CGAAGCTACGGCATCCCCTACATCGAGACCTCGGCCAAGACCCGGCAGGGAGTGGAGGATGCCTTCTACA
CGTTGGTGCGTGAGATCCGGCAGCACAAGCTGCGGAAGCTGAACCCTCCTGATGAGAGTGGCCCCGGCTG
CATGAGCTGCAAGTGTGTGCTCTCCTTGCCAACTTTCTTGTACAAAGTGGTTACCGGTGGTAAGCCTATC
CCTAACCCTCTCCTCGGTCTCGATTCTACGTAGTAATGACCGCGTTAAGTCGACAATCAACCTCTGGATT
ACAAAATTTGTGAAAGATTGACTGGTATTCTTAACTATGTTGCTCCTTTTACGCTATGTGGATACGCTGC
TTTAATGCCTTTGTATCATGCTATTGCTTCCCGTATGGCTTTCATTTTCTCCTCCTTGTATAAATCCTGG
TTGCTGTCTCTTTATGAGGAGTTGTGGCCCGTTGTCAGGCAACGTGGCGTGGTGTGCACTGTGTTTGCTG
ACGCAACCCCCACTGGTTGGGGCATTGCCACCACCTGTCAGCTCCTTTCCGGGACTTTCGCTTTCCCCCT
CCCTATTGCCACGGCGGAACTCATCGCCGCCTGCCTTGCCCGCTGCTGGACAGGGGCTCGGCTGTTGGGC
ACTGACAATTCCGTGGTGTTGTCGGGGAAATCATCGTCCTTTCCTTGGCTGCTCGCCTGTGTTGCCACCT
GGATTCTGCGCGGGACGTCCTTCTGCTACGTCCCTTCGGCCCTCAATCCAGCGGACCTTCCTTCCCGCGG
CCTGCTGCCGGCTCTGCGGCCTCTTCCGCGTCTTCGCCTTCGCCCTCAGACGAGTCGGATCTCCCTTTGG
GCCGCCTCCCCGCGTCGACTTTAAGACCAATGACTTACAAGGCAGCTGTAGATCTTAGCCACTTTTTAAA
AGAAAAGGGGGGACTGGAAGGGCTAATTCACTCCCAACGAAGACAAGATCTGCTTTTTGCTTGTACTGGG
TCTCTCTGGTTAGACCAGATCTGAGCCTGGGAGCTCTCTGGCTAACTAGGGAACCCACTGCTTAAGCCTC
AATAAAGCTTGCCTTGAGTGCTTCAAGTAGTGTGTGCCCGTCTGTTGTGTGACTCTGGTAACTAGAGATC
CCTCAGACCCTTTTAGTCAGTGTGGAAAATCTCTAGCAGTACGTATAGTAGTTCATGTCATCTTATTATT
CAGTATTTATAACTTGCAAAGAAATGAATATCAGAGAGTGAGAGGAACTTGTTTATTGCAGCTTATAATG
GTTACAAATAAAGCAATAGCATCACAAATTTCACAAATAAAGCATTTTTTTCACTGCATTCTAGTTGTGG
TTTGTCCAAACTCATCAATGTATCTTATCATGTCTGGCTCTAGCTATCCCGCCCCTAACTCCGCCCATCC
CGCCCCTAACTCCGCCCAGTTCCGCCCATTCTCCGCCCCATGGCTGACTAATTTTTTTTATTTATGCAGA
GGCCGAGGCCGCCTCGGCCTCTGAGCTATTCCAGAAGTAGTGAGGAGGCTTTTTTGGAGGCCTAGGGACG
TACCCAATTCGCCCTATAGTGAGTCGTATTACGCGCGCTCACTGGCCGTCGTTTTACAACGTCGTGACTG
GGAAAACCCTGGCGTTACCCAACTTAATCGCCTTGCAGCACATCCCCCTTTCGCCAGCTGGCGTAATAGC
GAAGAGGCCCGCACCGATCGCCCTTCCCAACAGTTGCGCAGCCTGAATGGCGAATGGG
[124 nt withheld, positions 2719-2842]
C
[91 nt withheld, positions 2844-2934]
A
[49 nt withheld, positions 2936-2984]
CCTTTGACGTTGGAGTCCACGTTCTTT
[37 nt withheld, positions 3012-3048]
ACCCTATCTCGGTCTATTCTTTTGATTTATAAGGGATTTTGCCGATTTCGGCCTATTGGTTAAAAAATGA
GCTGATTTAACAAAAATTTAACGCGAATTTTAACAAAATATTAACGCTTACAATTTAGGTGGCACTTTTC
GGGGAAATGTGCGCGGAACCCCTATTTGTTTATTTTTCTAAATACATTCAAATATGTATCCGCTCATGAG
ACAATAACCCTGATAAATGCTTCAATAATATTGAAAAAGGAAGAGTATGAGTATTCAACATTTCCGTGTC
GCCCTTATTCCCTTTTTTGCGGCATTTTGCCTTCCTGTTTTTGCTCACCCAGAAACGCTGGTGAAAGTAA
AAGATGCTGAAGATCAGTTGGGTGCACGAGTGGGTTACATCGAACTGGATCTCAACAGCGGTAAGATCCT
TGAGAGTTTTCGCCCCGAAGAACGTTTTCCAATGATGAGCACTTTTAAAGTTCTGCTATGTGGCGCGGTA
TTATCCCGTATTGACGCCGGGCAAGAGCAACTCGGTCGCCGCATACACTATTCTCAGAATGACTTGGTTG
AGTACTCACCAGTCACAGAAAAGCATCTTACGGATGGCATGACAGTAAGAGAATTATGCAGTGCTGCCAT
AACCATGAGTGATAACACTGCGGCCAACTTACTTCTGACAACGATCGGAGGACCGAAGGAGCTAACCGCT
TTTTTGCACAACATGGGGGATCATGTAACTCGCCTTGATCGTTGGGAACCGGAGCTGAATGAAGCCATAC
CAAACGACGAGCGTGACACCACGATGCCTGTAGCAATGGCAACAACGTTGCGCAAACTATTAACTGGCGA
ACTACTTACTCTAGCTTCCCGGCAACAATTAATAGACTGGATGGAGGCGGATAAAGTTGCAGGACCACTT
CTGCGCTCGGCCCTTCCGGCTGGCTGGTTTATTGCTGATAAATCTGGAGCCGGTGAGCGTGGGTCTCGCG
GTATCATTGCAGCACTGGGGCCAGATGGTAAGCCCTCCCGTATCGTAGTTATCTACACGACGGGGAGTCA
GGCAACTATGGATGAACGAAATAGACAGATCGCTGAGATAGGTGCCTCACTGATTAAGCATTGGTAACTG
TCAGACCAAGTTTACTCATATATACTTTAGATTGATTTAAAACTTCATTTTTAATTTAAAAGGATCTAGG
TGAAGATCCTTTTTGATAATCTCATGACCAAAATCCCTTAACGTGAGTTTTCGTTCCACTGAGCGTCAGA
CCCCGTAGAAAAGATCAAAGGATCTTCTTGAGATCCTTTTTTTCTGCGCGTAATCTGCTGCTTGCAAACA
AAAAAACCACCGCTACCAGCGGTGGTTTGTTTGCCGGATCAAGAGCTACCAACTCTTTTTCCGAAGGTAA
CTGGCTTCAGCAGAGCGCAGATACCAAATACTGTTCTTCTAGTGTAGCCGTAGTTAGGCCACCACTTCAA
GAACTCTGTAGCACCGCCTACATACCTCGCTCTGCTAATCCTGTTACCAGTGGCTGCTGCCAGTGGCGAT
AAGTCGTGTCTTACCGGGTTGGACTCAAGACGATAGTTACCGGATAAGGCGCAGCGGTCGGGCTGAACGG
GGGGTTCGTGCACACAGCCCAGCTTGGAGCGAACGACCTACACCGAACTGAGATACCTACAGCGTGAGCT
ATGAGAAAGCGCCACGCTTCCCGAAGGGAGAAAGGCGGACAGGTATCCGGTAAGCGGCAGGGTCGGAACA
GGAGAGCGCACGAGGGAGCTTCCAGGGGGAAACGCCTGGTATCTTTATAGTCCTGTCGGGTTTCGCCACC
TCTGACTTGAGCGTCGATTTTTGTGATGCTCGTCAGGGGGGCGGAGCCTATGGAAAAACGCCAGCAACGC
GGCCTTTTTACGGTTCCTGGCCTTTTGCTGGCCTTTTGCTCACATGTTCTTTCCTGCGTTATCCCCTGAT
TCTGTGGATAACCGTATTACCGCCTTTGAGTGAGCTGATACCGCTCGCCGCAGCCGAACGACCGAGCGCA
GCGAGTCAGTGAGCGAGGAAGCGGAAGAGCGCCCAATACGCAAACCGCCTCTCCCCGCGCGTTGGCCGAT
TCATTAATGCAGCTGGCACGACAGGTTTCCCGACTGGAAAGCGGGCAGTGAGCGCAACGCAATTAATGTG
AGTTAGCTCACTCATTAGGCACCCCAGGCTTTACACTTTATGCTTCCGGCTCGTATGTTGTGTGGAATTG
TGAGCGGATAACAATTTCACACAGGAAACAGCTATGACCATGATTACGCCAAGCGCGCAATTAACCCTCA
CTAAAGGGAACAAAAGCTGGAGCTGCAAGCTTAATGTAGTCTTATGCAATACTCTTGTAGTCTTGCAACA
TGGTAACGATGAGTTAGCAACATGCCTTACAAGGAGAGAAAAAGCACCGTGCATGCCGATTGGTGGAAGT
AAGGTGGTACGATCGTGCCTTATTAGGAAGGCAACAGACGGGTCTGACATGGATTGGACGAACCACTGAA
TTGCCGCATTGCAGAGATATTGTATTTAAGTGCCTAGCTCGATACATAAACGGGTCTCTCTGGTTAGACC
AGATCTGAGCCTGGGAGCTCTCTGGCTAACTAGGGAACCCACTGCTTAAGCCTCAATAAAGCTTGCCTTG
AGTGCTTCAAGTAGTGTGTGCCCGTCTGTTGTGTGACTCTGGTAACTAGAGATCCCTCAGACCCTTTTAG
TCAGTGTGGAAAATCTCTAGCAGTGGCGCCCGAACAGGGACTTGAAAGCGAAAGGGAAACCAGAGGAGCT
CTCTCGACGCAGGACTCGGCTTGCTGAAGCGCGCACGGCAAGAGGCGAGGGGCGGCGACTGGTGAGTACG
CCAAAAATTTTGACTAGCGGAGGCTAGAAGGAGAGAGATGGGTGCGAGAGCGTCAGTATTAAGCGGGGGA
GAATTAGATCGCGATGGGAAAAAATTCGGTTAAGGCCAGGGGGAAAGAAAAAATATAAATTAAAACATAT
AGTATGGGCAAGCAGGGAGCTAGAACGATTCGCAGTTAATCCTGGCCTGTTAGAAACATCAGAAGGCTGT
AGACAAATACTGGGACAGCTACAACCATCCCTTCAGACAGGATCAGAAGAACTTAGATCATTATATAATA
CAGTAGCAACCCTCTATTGTGTGCATCAAAGGATAGAGATAAAAGACACCAAGGAAGCTTTAGACAAGAT
AGAGGAAGAGCAAAACAAAAGTAAGACCACCGCACAGCAAGCGGCCGCTGATCTTCAGACCTGGAGGAGG
AGATATGAGGGACAATTGGAGAAGTGAATTATATAAATATAAAGTAGTAAAAATTGAACCATTAGGAGTA
GCACCCACCAAGGCAAAGAGAAGAGTGGTGCAGAGAGAAAAAAGAGCAGTGGGAATAGGAGCTTTGTTCC
TTGGGTTCTTGGGAGCAGCAGGAAGCACTATGGGCGCAGCGTCAATGACGCTGACGGTACAGGCCAGACA
ATTATTGTCTGGTATAGTGCAGCAGCAGAACAATTTGCTGAGGGCTATTGAGGCGCAACAGCATCTGTTG
CAACTCACAGTCTGGGGCATCAAGCAGCTCCAGGCAAGAATCCTGGCTGTGGAAAGATACCTAAAGGATC
AACAGCTCCTGGGGATTTGGGGTTGCTCTGGAAAACTCATTTGCACCACTGCTGTGCCTTGGAATGCTAG
TTGGAGTAATAAATCTCTGGAACAGATTTGGAATCACACGACCTGGATGGAGTGGGACAGAGAAATTAAC
AATTACACAAGCTTAATACACTCCTTAATTGAAGAATCGCAAAACCAGCAAGAAAAGAATGAACAAGAAT
TATTGGAATTAGATAAATGGGCAAGTTTGTGGAATTGGTTTAACATAACAAATTGGCTGTGGTATATAAA
ATTATTCATAATGATAGTAGGAGGCTTGGTAGGTTTAAGAATAGTTTTTGCTGTACTTTCTATAGTGAAT
AGAGTTAGGCAGGGATATTCACCATTATCGTTTCAGACCCACCTCCCAACCCCGAGGGGACCCATGCATT
GCATCTCAATTAGTCAGCAACCAGGTGTGGAAAGTCCCCAGGCTCCCCAGCAGGCAGAAGTATGCAAAGC
ATGCGTCTCAATTAGTCAGCAACCATAGTCCCGCCCCTAACTCCGCCCATCCCGCCCCTAACTCCGCCCA
GTTCCGCCCATTCTCCGCCCCATGGCTGACTAATTTTTTTTATTTATGCAGAGGCCGAGGCCGCCTCGGC
CTCTGAGCTATTCCAGAAGTAGTGAGGAGGCTTTTTTGGAGGCCTAGGCTTTTGCAAAAAGCTTTCTAGA
GGTACCACCGGAGCTTACCATGACCGAGTACAAGCCCACGGTGCGCCTCGCCACCCGCGACGACGTCCCC
AGGGCCGTACGCACCCTCGCCGCCGCGTTCGCCGACTACCCCGCCACGCGCCACACCGTCGATCCGGACC
GCCACATCGAGCGGGTCACCGAGCTGCAAGAACTCTTCCTCACGCGCGTCGGGCTCGACATCGGCAAGGT
GTGGGTCGCGGACGACGGCGCCGCCGTGGCGGTCTGGACCACGCCGGAGAGCGTCGAAGCGGGGGCGGTG
TTCGCCGAGATCGGCCCGCGCATGGCCGAGTTGAGCGGTTCCCGGCTGGCCGCGCAGCAACAGATGGAAG
GCCTCCTGGCGCCGCACCGGCCCAAGGAGCCCGCGTGGTTCCTGGCCACCGTCGGCGTCTCGCCCGACCA
CCAGGGCAAGGGTCTGGGCAGCGCCGTCGTGCTCCCCGGAGTGGAGGCGGCCGAGCGCGCCGGGGTGCCC
GCCTTCCTGGAGACCTCCGCGCCCCGCAACCTCCCCTTCTACGAGCGGCTCGGCTTCACCGTCACCGCCG
ACGTCGAGGTGCCCGAAGGACCGCGCACCTGGTGCATGACCCGCAAGCCCGGTGCCAGTTAACGAATTCT
AGATCTTGAGACAAATGGCAGTATTCATCCACAATTTTAAAAGAAAAGGGGGGATTGGGGGGTACAGTGC
AGGGGAAAGAATAGTAGACATAATAGCAACAGACATACAAACTAAAGAATTACAAAAACAAATTACAAAA
ATTCAAAATTTTCGGGTTTATTACAGGGACAGCAGAGATCCACTTTGGCGCCGG
Features (pLannotate 1.2.2; 32 found; start..end, strand, type, name):
     16..516     +  promoter       hPGK promoter: human phosphoglycerate kinase 1 promoter
    538..555     +  protein_bind   attB1 (fragment): mutant version of attB; core recombination site for the Gateway® BP reaction BP Clonase™
    579..1146    +  CDS            H-Ras (G12V) (fragment): human oncoprotein generated by the G12V mutation in the small GTPase H-Ras
   1153..1170    -  protein_bind   attB2 (fragment): mutant version of attB; core recombination site for the Gateway® BP reaction BP Clonase™
   1179..1220    +  CDS            V5 tag: epitope tag from simian virus 5
   1245..1833    +  misc_feature   WPRE: woodchuck hepatitis virus posttranscriptional regulatory element
   1884..1903    +  misc_feature   cPPT/CTS (fragment): central polypurine tract and central termination sequence of HIV-1
   1905..2138    +  LTR            3' LTR (ΔU3): self-inactivating 3' long terminal repeat (LTR) from HIV-1
   2216..2337    +  polyA_signal   SV40 poly(A) signal: SV40 polyadenylation signal
   2377..2512    +  rep_origin     SV40 ori: SV40 origin of replication
   2533..2551    -  promoter       T7 promoter: promoter for bacteriophage T7 RNA polymerase
   2559..2714    +  CDS            lacZα (fragment): LacZα fragment of β-galactosidase; lacZ fragment
   2719..3147    +  rep_origin     f1 ori (sequence partly withheld): f1 bacteriophage origin of replication; arrow indicates direction of (+) strand synthesis
   3200..3304    +  promoter       AmpR promoter: bla
   3305..4165    +  CDS            AmpR: β-lactamase; bla; confers resistance to ampicillin, carbenicillin, and related antibiotics
   4336..4924    +  rep_origin     ori: high-copy-number ColE1/pMB1/pBR322/pUC origin of replication
   5107..5199    +  CDS            lacI (fragment): lac repressor; lacI; The lac repressor binds to the lac operator to inhibit transcription in E. coli. This inhibition can be relieved by adding lactose or isopropyl-β-D-thiogalactopyranoside (IPTG).
   5212..5233    +  protein_bind   CAP binding site: CAP binding activates transcription in the presence of cAMP. E. coli catabolite activator protein
   5248..5278    +  promoter       lac promoter: promoter for the E. coli lac operon
   5286..5302    +  protein_bind   lac operator: The lac repressor binds to the lac operator to inhibit transcription in E. coli. This inhibition can be relieved by adding lactose or isopropyl-β-D-thiogalactopyranoside (IPTG). lac repressor encoded by lacI
   5347..5365    +  promoter       T3 promoter: promoter for bacteriophage T3 RNA polymerase
   5393..5619    +  promoter       RSV promoter: Rous sarcoma virus enhancer/promoter
   5620..5800    +  LTR            5' LTR (truncated): truncated 5' long terminal repeat (LTR) from HIV-1
   5847..5972    +  misc_feature   HIV-1 Ψ: packaging signal of human immunodeficiency virus type 1
   5956..6319    +  CDS            HIV-1 gag (fragment): gag protein from human immunodeficiency virus 1; gag
   6465..6698    +  misc_feature   RRE: The Rev response element (RRE) of HIV-1 allows for Rev-dependent mRNA export from the nucleus to the cytoplasm.
   7075..7101    +  CDS            Rev (fragment): human immunodeficiency virus 1 (HIV-1) Rev protein; rev; enhances nuclear export of unspliced and incompletely spliced viral mRNAs
   7108..7131    +  promoter       SV40 promoter (fragment): SV40 early promoter
   7132..7203    +  promoter       SV40 promoter (fragment): SV40 enhancer and early promoter
   7227..7362    +  rep_origin     SV40 ori: SV40 origin of replication
   7408..8004    +  CDS            PuroR (fragment): puromycin N-acetyltransferase; pac from Streptomyces; confers resistance to puromycin
   8053..8170    +  misc_feature   cPPT/CTS: central polypurine tract and central termination sequence of HIV-1
