[The description below was written by a language model from this plasmid's Addgene catalogue record and pLannotate feature annotations shown in this document.]
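Description:
HRas (G12V, E37G)-pcw107-V5 is a lentiviral expression plasmid built on the pcw107 (V5) backbone. It carries a mutant human HRAS open reading frame (transcript variant 3, about 570 bp) introduced by Gateway cloning. The feature table shows a third-generation, self-inactivating transfer vector. An RSV promoter drives a truncated HIV-1 5' LTR, followed by the Ψ packaging signal, a gag fragment and the Rev response element, and the viral unit ends in a ΔU3 3' LTR. In bacteria the plasmid replicates from a high-copy ColE1/pUC-type origin and is selected with ampicillin through β-lactamase. An f1 origin and remnants of lac and phage-promoter cloning sequences are also present in the backbone.

Within the viral unit, an SV40 early promoter drives puromycin N-acetyltransferase for selecting transduced mammalian cells. It is followed by a central polypurine tract, which aids nuclear import of the viral genome. The human PGK promoter then drives HRAS, which is flanked by attB1 and attB2 scars from the Gateway reaction and fused in frame to a backbone-encoded C-terminal V5 epitope tag. A WPRE downstream enhances transcript expression. G12V is the classic activating oncogenic substitution; the record also lists E37G but does not explain its purpose, and the automated annotation recognises only the G12V form. The depositor notes a short barcode just upstream of the coding sequence.

The stated purpose is to produce lentivirus that expresses the insert at physiological levels, consistent with the moderate-strength PGK promoter. The associated study screened signalling pathways for their ability to confer anticancer drug resistance. The sequenced record is 8,212 nt, shorter than the 9,240 bp listed for the empty backbone, probably because the Gateway cassette was replaced by the smaller insert.
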