Addgene plasmid #64640: HRas (G12V, E37G)-pcw107-V5
Purpose: when used to produce lentivirus, express physiological levels of insert
Depositing lab: David Sabatini & Kris Wood. Depositing organization: Whitehead Institute for Biomedical Research. Publication: Systematic identification of signaling pathways with potential to confer anticancer drug resistance. Martz CA, Ottina KA, Singleton KR, Jasper JS, Wardell SE, Peraza-Penton A, Anderson GR, Winter PS, Wang T, Alley HM, Kwong LN, Cooper ZA, Tetzlaff M, Chen PL, Rathmell JC, Flaherty KT, Wargo JA, McDonnell DP, Sabatini DM, Wood KC. Sci Signal. 2014 Dec 23;7(357):ra121. doi: 10.1126/scisignal.aaa1877. PubMed 25538079.
Backbone
  Vector backbone: pcw107 (V5)
  Backbone manufacturer: John Doench/Kathleen Ottina
  Backbone size w/o insert (bp): 9240
  Vector type: Lentiviral
  Selectable markers: Puromycin
Growth in bacteria
  Bacterial resistance: Ampicillin, 100 μg/mL
  Growth temperature: 37°C
  Growth strain: Stbl3
  Copy number: Unknown
Gene/Insert
  Gene/Insert name: HRAS (transcript variant 3) (alt name: NM_001130442.1)
  Species: H. sapiens (human)
  Insert size (bp): 570
  Mutation: G12V, E37G
  Entrez Gene: HRAS (a.k.a. C-BAS/HAS, C-H-RAS, C-HA-RAS1, CTLO, H-RASIDX, HAMSV, HRAS1, RASH1, p21ras)
  Promoter: PGK
  Tag / fusion protein: V5 (C terminal on backbone)
  Cloning method: Gateway Cloning
  Sequencing primers: 5′ hPGK-F; 3′ WPRE-R
Resource information
  A portion of this plasmid was derived from a plasmid made by: Scott Lowe (Addgene plasmid # 18745)
Terms and licenses: Academic/Nonprofit Terms; Industry Terms: Not Available to Industry
Depositor comments: TTCC (N-term barcode, 17 nt upstream of CDS start). Working name: CTK-S1-V5
How to cite: HRas (G12V, E37G)-pcw107-V5 was a gift from David Sabatini & Kris Wood (Addgene plasmid # 64640 ; http://n2t.net/addgene:64640 ; RRID:Addgene_64640)
