>Addgene plasmid #64640 | HRas (G12V, E37G)-pcw107-V5 | depositor partial sequence | sequence record 108709 | Depositor Insert Sequence
ATGACGGAATATAAGCTGGTGGTGGTGGGCGCCGTCGGTGTGGGCAAGAGTGCGCTGACCATCCAGCTGA
TCCAGAACCATTTTGTGGACGAATACGACCCCACTATAGGGGATTCCTACCGGAAGCAGGTGGTCATTGA
TGGGGAGACGTGCCTGTTGGACATCCTGGATACCGCCGGCCAGGAGGAGTACAGCGCCATGCGGGACCAG
TACATGCGCACCGGGGAGGGCTTCCTGTGTGTGTTTGCCATCAACAACACCAAGTCTTTTGAGGACATCC
ACCAGTACAGGGAGCAGATCAAACGGGTGAAGGACTCGGATGACGTGCCCATGGTGCTGGTGGGGAACAA
GTGTGACCTGGCTGCACGCACTGTGGAATCTCGGCAGGCTCAGGACCTCGCCCGAAGCTACGGCATCCCC
TACATCGAGACCTCGGCCAAGACCCGGCAGGGAGTGGAGGATGCCTTCTACACGTTGGTGCGTGAGATCC
GGCAGCACAAGCTGCGGAAGCTGAACCCTCCTGATGAGAGTGGCCCCGGCTGCATGAGCTGCAAGTGTGT
GCTCTCCTGA
