>Addgene plasmid #64640 | HRas (G12V, E37G)-pcw107-V5 | addgene partial sequence | sequence record 110877 | hPGK-F 5'-GTGTTCCGCATTCTGCAAG-3'
TCACCGACCTCTCTCCCCAGGGGCTAGCATCGATGGATCAACAAGTTTGTACAAAAAAGTTGGCTTCCGC
GGCGGCGGCACCATGACGGAATATAAGCTGGTGGTGGTGGGCGCCGTCGGTGTGGGCAAGAGTGCGCTGA
CCATCCAGCTGATCCAGAACCATTTTGTGGACGAATACGACCCCACTATAGGGGATTCCTACCGGAAGCA
GGTGGTCATTGATGGGGAGACGTGCCTGTTGGACATCCTGGATACCGCCGGCCAGGAGGAGTACAGCGCC
ATGCGGGACCAGTACATGCGCACCGGGGAGGGCTTCCTGTGTGTGTTTGCCATCAACAACACCAAGTCTT
TTGAGGACATCCACCAGTACAGGGAGCAGATCAAACGGGTGAAGGACTCGGATGACGTGCCCATGGTGCT
GGTGGGGAACAAGTGTGACCTGGCTGCACGCACTGTGGAATCTCGGCAGGCTCAGGACCTCGCCCGAAGC
TACGGCATCCCCTACATCGAGACCTCGGCCAAGACCCGGCAGGGAGTGGAGGATGCCTTCTACACGTTGG
TGCGTGAGATCCGGCAGCACAAGCTGCGGAAGCTGAACCCTCCTGATGAGAGTGGCCCCGGCTGCATGAG
CTGCAAGTGTGTGCTCTCCTTGCCAACTTTCTTGTACAAAGTGGTTACCGGTGGTAAGCCTATCCCTAAC
CCTCTCCTCGGTCTCGATTCTACGTAGTAATGACCGCGTTAAGTCGACAATCAACCTCTGGATTAC
